Addgene plasmid #1995: pFastBac K-Flag Ring1A
Depositing lab: Robert Kingston. Depositing organization: Massachusetts General Hospital. Publication: Propagation of silencing; recruitment and repression of naive chromatin in trans by polycomb repressed chromatin. Lavigne M, Francis NJ, King IF, Kingston RE. Mol Cell 2004 Feb 13;13(3):415-25. 10.1016/S1097-2765(04)00006-1 PubMed 14967148.
Backbone
  Vector backbone: pFastBac
  Backbone manufacturer: Invitrogen
  Backbone size w/o insert (bp): 4775
  Vector type: Insect Expression
  Selectable markers: Gentamicin
Growth in bacteria
  Bacterial resistance: Ampicillin, 100 μg/mL
  Growth temperature: 37°C
  Growth strain: DH5alpha
  Copy number: High Copy
Gene/Insert
  Gene/Insert name: Ring1A
  Species: M. musculus (mouse)
  Mutation: Kozak before start codon
  Entrez Gene: Ring1 (a.k.a. Ri, Ring1A)
  Tag / fusion protein: flag (N terminal on insert)
  Cloning method: Restriction Enzyme; 5′ cloning site EcoRI (not destroyed); 3′ cloning site SalI (not destroyed)
  Sequencing primers: 5′ Polyhedrin forward
Terms and licenses: Academic/Nonprofit Terms; Industry Terms: Not Available to Industry
Depositor comments: Kozak modified mouse RING1A cDNA, N-terminal flag. (kingston #1393)
How to cite: pFastBac K-Flag Ring1A was a gift from Robert Kingston (Addgene plasmid # 1995 ; http://n2t.net/addgene:1995 ; RRID:Addgene_1995)
