[The description below was written by a language model from this plasmid's Addgene catalogue record.]
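Description:
pFastBac K-Flag Ring1A is an insect-cell expression construct built on the Invitrogen pFastBac backbone (4775 bp without insert), a donor plasmid of the type used in the Bac-to-Bac baculovirus system. It is maintained in E. coli as a high-copy plasmid under ampicillin selection. The record also lists gentamicin as a selectable marker. In pFastBac vectors, the gentamicin resistance gene normally travels with the expression cassette when it is transposed into a baculovirus shuttle bacmid, allowing recombinant bacmids to be selected. No feature table is provided, so the individual backbone elements (origin, transposition arms, polyadenylation signal) are not itemised in the record. The promoter is also not stated explicitly, although the use of a polyhedrin forward sequencing primer is consistent with the insert lying downstream of the baculoviral polyhedrin promoter, the standard strong late promoter in this vector family.

The insert is the mouse Ring1A cDNA (gene Ring1), cloned between EcoRI and SalI sites that are both retained. The coding sequence carries an N-terminal FLAG tag, and a Kozak consensus was added ahead of the start codon to favour efficient translation initiation, which is the "K" in the construct name. Ring1A is a RING-finger component of Polycomb repressive complex 1. The FLAG epitope allows detection and affinity purification of the recombinant protein from baculovirus-infected insect cells. The associated publication concerns chromatin repression and recruitment by Polycomb-repressed chromatin, which suggests the plasmid was made to produce Ring1A, alone or with other Polycomb group subunits, for biochemical studies of silencing. The record does not give the insert size.
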