>Addgene plasmid #1995 | pFastBac K-Flag Ring1A | addgene partial sequence | sequence record 16997 | 1995 with ph-F
TTTTGTATAAAAACCTATAAATATTCCGGATTATTCATACCGTCCCACCATCGGGCGCGGATCCCCGGAA
TTCCACCATGGACTACAAGGACGATGACGACAAGGATGGTACAGAGATTGCGGTTTCGCCTCGGTCACTG
CATTCTGAGCTCATGTGTCCCATCTGCCTGGACATGCTGAAGAACACAATGACCACCAAGGAGTGCCTGC
ATAGGTTCTGCTCGGACTGCATCGTCACCGCCCTGCGGAGCGGGAACAAGGAGTGCCCTACCTGCCGGAA
AAAGCTGGTATCCAAGCGGTCCCTACGGCCGGACCCCAACTTCGACGCCCTGATCTCCAAAATCTACCCT
AGCCGGGAGGAATACGAGGCCCATCAGGACCGGGTGCTCATCCGCCTCAGCCGCCTGCACAACCAGCAGG
CGCTGAGCTCCAGTATCGAGGAAGGGCTCCGGATGCAGGCCATGCACAGGGCCCAGCGTGTGAGGCGGCC
GATGCCTGGATCTGATCAGACCGCCACAATGNAGTGGGGGGGAAGGAGAACCTGGGGAGGGAGAAGGGGA
TGGAGAGGATGTNAGCTCTGACTCCGCCCCAGACTCTGCTCCAGGCCCTGCTCCCAAGCGACCCCGCGGA
GCGGGTGCAGGGGCCAGCAGTGTAGGGACAGGGGGT
